>Addgene plasmid #12921 | DCT.VV.Orf233 | addgene partial sequence | sequence record 19310 | T7 5'-TAATACGACTCACTATAGGG-3'
TACCCTTCACCGAATTCCAGCTGACCACCATGCTCTCAGTGTGTCCGCGTAGATACTTACATAGATTGTA
TCGTAGTCTAGATAGCTCAGATATTGGAATACTATCAGATATATGTTCGGCTAATGCCATACACCTATAC
TTTTTATTTGTCAATTCCCAATGTTTAGATACTAGACTAGATAGAGCTACTACTATTCTAGAATCACAAC
ATATCATATCCTTTACAAAGTTGACAAAGTCAAATAGTCCCGAATCGGAGTCTACTTTAAGTTTCTCATT
AAATAATAGATCAATGTCTCCATACTGTTTAATAGCCAAATCATCTAGTGTCATCAATGCCGAATAAGCA
ATTCCCGGGGATCCGAATAAAGGGTCAAGACAATTCTGCAGATATCCAGCACAGTGGCGGCCGCTCGAGT
CTAGAGGGCCCGCGGTTCGAAGGTAAGCCTATCCCTAACCCTCTCCTCGGTCTCGATTCTACGCGTACCG
GTCATCATCACCATCACCATTGAGTTTAAACCCGCTGATCAGCCTCGACTGTGCCTTCTAGTTGCCAGCC
ATCTGTTGTTTGCCCCTCCCCCGTGCCTTCCTTGACCCTGGAAGGTGCCACTCCCACTGTCCTTTCCTAA
TAAAATGAGGAAATTGCATCGCATTGTCTGAGTAGGTGTCATTCTATTCT
