[The description below was written by a language model from this plasmid's Addgene catalogue record.]
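Description:
DCT.VV.Orf233 is a mammalian expression plasmid built on the commercial pcDNA 3.1D V5-His-TOPO backbone (about 5.5 kb without insert) and carrying a 318 bp vaccinia virus open reading frame designated VV.Orf233. It belongs to a library of vaccinia ORF clones, and the ORF number is an internal library designation, not a standard poxvirus gene name. The corresponding names in the Copenhagen and WR strains are held in a supplementary spreadsheet that accompanies the collection and are not given in this record. The insert is recorded as flanked by BamHI sites at both ends, both preserved, and can be sequenced from the upstream T7 primer site.

The plasmid is maintained at high copy number in E. coli under ampicillin selection, and a neomycin resistance marker allows G418 selection of transfected mammalian cells. No feature table is supplied, so the promoter and tag configuration are not stated explicitly. Vectors of this backbone family generally drive expression from a CMV promoter and offer C-terminal V5 and polyhistidine tags, but whether the ORF is in frame with those tags cannot be determined from the record.

The associated work concerned identifying poxvirus CD8+ T cell determinants to inform smallpox vaccine design, which suggests that the library was used to express individual viral ORFs in mammalian cells to screen for T cell recognition. The depositors caution that the clone was made for screening and may differ from the canonical reference sequence, so the insert sequence should be verified wherever exact protein sequence matters.
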