Addgene plasmid #12921: DCT.VV.Orf233
Purpose: This plasmid was designed for screening purposes and may contain discrepancies relative to the current canonical GenBank version of the gene.
Depositing lab: Jack Bennink & Jon Yewdell. Depositing organization: National Institute of Allergy and Infectious Diseases (NIAID). Publication: Identification of poxvirus CD8+ T cell determinants to enable rational design and characterization of smallpox vaccines. Tscharke DC, Karupiah G, Zhou J, Palmore T, Irvine KR, Haeryfar SM, Williams S, Sidney J, Sette A, Bennink JR, Yewdell JW. J Exp Med. 2005 January 3; 201(1): 95–104. 10.1084/jem.20041912 PubMed 15623576.
Backbone
  Vector backbone: pcDNA 3.1D V5-His-TOPO
  Backbone manufacturer: Invitrogen
  Backbone size w/o insert (bp): 5514
  Vector type: Mammalian Expression
  Selectable markers: Neomycin (select with G418)
Growth in bacteria
  Bacterial resistance: Ampicillin, 100 μg/mL
  Growth temperature: 37°C
  Growth strain: DH5alpha
  Copy number: High Copy
Gene/Insert
  Gene/Insert name: VV.Orf233
  Species: Vaccinia Virus
  Insert size (bp): 318
  Cloning method: Restriction Enzyme; 5′ cloning site BamHI (not destroyed); 3′ cloning site BamHI (not destroyed)
  Sequencing primers: 5′ Universal T7
Terms and licenses: Academic/Nonprofit Terms; Industry Terms: Not Available to Industry
Depositor comments: Please see the Vaccinia kit page ( https://www.addgene.org/vvorf/ ) for more information. The kit page contains the supplemental VVOrfData spreadsheet, which includes important information about this plasmid. The plasmid and insert names provided here relate only to this library. The name of the ORF (if present) in VACV strain Copenhagen and the name of the ORF (if annotated) in VACV strain WR sequence can be found in VVOrfData spreadsheet. Please note that the amino acid sequence given for each ORF in the spreadsheet may contain some errors. Additionally, changes from the expected sequence may be present in these plasmids. Please see Addgene's quality control sequence and sequencing notes in the VVOrfData spreadsheet before ordering this plasmid.
How to cite: DCT.VV.Orf233 was a gift from Jack Bennink & Jon Yewdell (Addgene plasmid # 12921 ; http://n2t.net/addgene:12921 ; RRID:Addgene_12921)
